Addgene plasmid #107952: p4eng3VT-lacI
Purpose: Ratiometric reporter [PT7(-3G)-RBST7g10, low copy number]
Depositing lab: Jim Haseloff. Depositing organization: University of Cambridge. Publication: Programmed hierarchical patterning of bacterial populations. Boehm CR, Grant PK, Haseloff J. Nat Commun. 2018 Feb 22;9(1):776. doi: 10.1038/s41467-018-03069-3. PubMed 29472537.
Backbone
  Vector backbone: pSB4A5
  Vector type: Bacterial Expression, Synthetic Biology
Growth in bacteria
  Bacterial resistance: Ampicillin, 100 μg/mL
  Growth temperature: 37°C
  Growth strain: DH5alpha
  Copy number: Low Copy
Gene/Insert
  Gene/Insert name: mVenus
  Species: Synthetic
  Cloning method: Gibson Cloning
Terms and licenses: Academic/Nonprofit Terms; Industry Terms: Not Available to Industry
Depositor comments: Additional genes: mTurquoise2, lacI . Please visit https://www.biorxiv.org/content/early/2017/10/17/204925 for bioRxiv preprint.
How to cite: p4eng3VT-lacI was a gift from Jim Haseloff (Addgene plasmid # 107952 ; http://n2t.net/addgene:107952 ; RRID:Addgene_107952)
