[The description below was written by a language model from this plasmid's Addgene catalogue record and pLannotate feature annotations shown in this document.]
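Description:
p4eng3VT-lacI is a low-copy bacterial expression plasmid for synthetic biology work in E. coli, built by Gibson assembly on the BioBrick backbone pSB4A5. It replicates from the pSC101 origin, which depends on the plasmid-encoded Rep101 (RepA) protein. Selection is by ampicillin resistance through a β-lactamase gene under its own promoter. BioBrick prefix and suffix scars and numerous transcription terminators (rrnB T1, T7Te, T3Te, tonB, lambda t0, his operon) flank and insulate the individual expression units from one another and from the backbone.

The payload is a ratiometric fluorescent reporter. According to the catalogue entry, the yellow fluorescent protein mVenus is driven by a T7 promoter variant, PT7(-3G), together with the strong ribosome binding site from phage T7 gene 10. The feature table annotates that RBS and the Venus coding sequence but not the promoter itself, and a short "CMV intron" fragment called just upstream is probably a spurious match. On the opposite strand, mTurquoise2 follows a fragment matching the J23119 family of constitutive promoters. It presumably provides a cyan reference signal, so that yellow output can be normalised to it to correct for differences in cell number or general expression capacity. A third cassette, also preceded by a J23119-like promoter fragment, encodes the lac repressor fused to an LVA-variant ssrA degradation tag. The tag targets the repressor for rapid ClpXP/ClpAP-mediated turnover, and repression by lacI is in general relievable with IPTG. The record does not state which operator or promoter the repressor acts on.

The plasmid was deposited in connection with work on programmed hierarchical patterning of bacterial populations, where it serves to measure T7 promoter activity at low copy number.
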