Features (pLannotate 1.2.2; 26 found; start..end, strand, type, name):
     19..969     +  CDS            Rep101: RepA protein needed for replication with the pSC101 origin; rep101
   1191..1217    +  intron         CMV intron (fragment): modified intron A from human cytomegalovirus (CMV)
   1244..1266    +  RBS            RBS: efficient ribosome binding site from bacteriophage T7 gene 10 (Olins and Rangwala, 1989)
   1278..1997    +  CDS            Venus: yellow fluorescent protein (YFP) with fast and efficient maturation (Nagai et al., 2002) mammalian codon-optimized
   2017..2088    +  terminator     rrnB T1 terminator: transcription terminator T1 from the E. coli rrnB gene
   2104..2131    +  terminator     T7Te terminator: phage T7 early transcription terminator
   2141..2161    +  promoter       J23119(SpeI) promoter (fragment): bacterial promoter (Registry of Standard Biological Parts BBa J23119) modified to end with an SpeI site
   2208..3287    +  CDS            lacI: lac repressor; lacI; The lac repressor binds to the lac operator to inhibit transcription in E. coli. This inhibition can be relieved by adding lactose or isopropyl-β-D-thiogalactopyranoside (IPTG).
   3288..3320    +  CDS            ssrA tag (LVA): C-terminal peptide that mediates degradation in bacteria through the ClpXP and ClpAP proteases (McGinness et al., 2006) mutant LVA variant that confers accelerated degradation under some conditions (Andersen et al., 1998)
   3368..3439    +  terminator     rrnB T1 terminator: transcription terminator T1 from the E. coli rrnB gene
   3455..3482    +  terminator     T7Te terminator: phage T7 early transcription terminator
   3489..3509    +  misc_feature   BioBrick suffix: universal suffix for all parts
   3541..3610    +  promoter       AmpR promoter: bla
   3613..4473    +  CDS            AmpR: β-lactamase; bla; confers resistance to ampicillin, carbenicillin, and related antibiotics
   4484..4543    +  terminator     his operon terminator: This putative transcriptin terminator from the E. coli his operon has a 2-bp deletion introduced during synthesis. Its efficiency has not been determined.
   4603..4632    -  terminator     T3Te terminator: phage T3 early transcription terminator
   4679..4700    +  misc_feature   BioBrick prefix: BioBrick prefix for parts that do not start with "ATG"
   4707..4734    -  terminator     T7Te terminator: phage T7 early transcription terminator
   4750..4821    -  terminator     rrnB T1 terminator: transcription terminator T1 from the E. coli rrnB gene
   4844..5560    -  CDS            mTurquoise2: mTurquoise2 is a basic (constitutively fluorescent) cyan fluorescent protein published in 2012, derived from Aequorea victoria. It is reported to be a rapidly-maturing monomer with very low acid sensitivity.
   5587..5618    -  promoter       J23119 promoter (fragment): bacterial promoter (Registry of Standard Biological Parts BBa J23119)
   5622..5642    +  misc_feature   BioBrick suffix: universal suffix for all parts
   5678..5709    +  terminator     tonB terminator: bidirectional E. coli tonB-P14 transcription terminator
   5756..5796    -  terminator     bacterial terminator (fragment): putative bacterial transcription terminator
   5834..5928    +  terminator     lambda t0 terminator: transcription terminator from phage lambda
   6420..6642    +  rep_origin     pSC101 ori: low-copy replication origin that requires the Rep101 protein
>Addgene plasmid #107952 | p4eng3VT-lacI | addgene full sequence | sequence record 207942 | Addgene NGS Result
CTAGACCAATTGAGATGTATGTCTGAATTAGTTGTTTTCAAAGCAAATGAACTAGCGATTAGTCGCTATG
ACTTAACGGAGCATGAAACCAAGCTAATTTTATGCTGTGTGGCACTACTCAACCCCACGATTGAAAACCC
TACAAGGAAAGAACGGACGGTATCGTTCACTTATAACCAATACGCTCAGATGATGAACATCAGTAGGGAA
AATGCTTATGGTGTATTAGCTAAAGCAACCAGAGAGCTGATGACGAGAACTGTGGAAATCAGGAATCCTT
TGGTTAAAGGCTTTGAGATTTTCCAGTGGACAGACTATGCCAAGTTCTCAAGCGAAAAATTAGAATTAGT
TTTTAGTGAAGAGATATTGCCTTATCTTTTCCAGTTAAAAAAATTCATAAAATATAATCTGGAACATGTT
AAGTCTTTTGAAAACAAATACTCTATGAGGATTTATGAGTGGTTATTAAAAGAACTAACACAAAAGAAAA
CTCACAAGGCAAATATAGAGATTAGCCTTGATGAATTTAAGTTCATGTTAATGCTTGAAAATAACTACCA
TGAGTTTAAAAGGCTTAACCAATGGGTTTTGAAACCAATAAGTAAAGATTTAAACACTTACAGCAATATG
AAATTGGTGGTTGATAAGCGAGGCCGCCCGACTGATACGTTGATTTTCCAAGTTGAACTAGATAGACAAA
TGGATCTCGTAACCGAACTTGAGAACAACCAGATAAAAATGAATGGTGACAAAATACCAACAACCATTAC
ATCAGATTCCTACCTACATAACGGACTAAGAAAAACACTACACGATGCTTTAACTGCAAAAATTCAGCTC
ACCAGTTTTGAGGCAAAATTTTTGAGTGACATGCAAAGTAAGTATGATCTCAATGGTTCGTTCTCATGGC
TCACGCAAAAACAACGAACCACACTAGAGAACATACTGGCTAAATACGGAAGGATCTGAGGTTCTTATGG
CTCTTGTATCTATCAGTGAAGCATCAAGACTAACAAACAAAAGTAGAACAACTGTTCACCGTTACATATC
AAAGGGAAAACTGTCCATATGCACAGATGAAAACGGTGTAAAAAAGATAGATACATCAGAGCTTTTACGA
GTTTTTGGTGTATTCAAAGCTGTTCACCATGAACAGATCGACAATGTAACTACTAGAGTACTAGAGGCGA
AATTAATACGACTCACTGTAGGGAGACCACAACGGTTTCCCTCTAGAAATAATTTTGTTTAACTTTAAGA
AGGAGATATACTACTAGATGGTGAGCAAGGGCGAGGAGCTGTTCACCGGGGTGGTGCCCATCCTGGTCGA
GCTGGACGGCGACGTAAACGGCCACAAGTTCAGCGTGTCCGGCGAGGGCGAGGGCGATGCCACCTACGGC
AAGCTGACCCTGAAGCTGATCTGCACCACCGGCAAGCTGCCCGTGCCCTGGCCCACCCTCGTGACCACCC
TGGGCTACGGCCTGCAGTGCTTCGCCCGCTACCCCGACCACATGAAGCAGCACGACTTCTTCAAGTCCGC
CATGCCCGAAGGCTACGTCCAGGAGCGCACCATCTTCTTCAAGGACGACGGCAACTACAAGACCCGCGCC
GAGGTGAAGTTCGAGGGCGACACCCTGGTGAACCGCATCGAGCTGAAGGGCATCGACTTCAAGGAGGACG
GCAACATCCTGGGGCACAAGCTGGAGTACAACTACAACAGCCACAACGTCTATATCACCGCCGACAAGCA
GAAGAACGGCATCAAGGCCAACTTCAAGATCCGCCACAACATCGAGGACGGCGGCGTGCAGCTCGCCGAC
CACTACCAGCAGAACACCCCCATCGGCGACGGCCCCGTGCTGCTGCCCGACAACCACTACCTGAGCTACC
AGTCCGCCCTGAGCAAAGACCCCAACGAGAAGCGCGATCACATGGTCCTGCTGGAGTTCGTGACCGCCGC
CGGGATCACTCTCGGCATGGACGAGCTGTACAAGTAATAATACTAGAGCCAGGCATCAAATAAAACGAAA
GGCTCAGTCGAAAGACTGGGCCTTTCGTTTTATCTGTTGTTTGTCGGTGAACGCTCTCTACTAGAGTCAC
ACTGGCTCACCTTCGGGTGGGCCTTTCTGCGTTTATATTTACAGCTAGCTCAGTCCTAGGTTTTATGCTA
GCTACTAGAGAAAGAGGAGAAATACTAGATGGTGAATGTGAAACCAGTAACGTTATACGATGTCGCAGAG
TATGCCGGTGTCTCTTATCAGACCGTTTCCCGCGTGGTGAACCAGGCCAGCCACGTTTCTGCGAAAACGC
GGGAAAAAGTGGAAGCGGCGATGGCGGAGCTGAATTACATTCCCAACCGCGTGGCACAACAACTGGCGGG
CAAACAGTCGTTGCTGATTGGCGTTGCCACCTCCAGTCTGGCCCTGCACGCGCCGTCGCAAATTGTCGCG
GCGATTAAATCTCGCGCCGATCAACTGGGTGCCAGCGTGGTGGTGTCGATGGTAGAACGAAGCGGCGTCG
AAGCCTGTAAAGCGGCGGTGCACAATCTTCTCGCGCAACGCGTCAGTGGGCTGATCATTAACTATCCGCT
GGATGACCAGGATGCCATTGCTGTGGAAGCTGCCTGCACTAATGTTCCGGCGTTATTTCTTGATGTCTCT
GACCAGACACCCATCAACAGTATTATTTTCTCCCATGAAGACGGTACGCGACTGGGCGTGGAGCATCTGG
TCGCATTGGGTCACCAGCAAATCGCGCTGTTAGCGGGCCCATTAAGTTCTGTCTCGGCGCGTCTGCGTCT
GGCTGGCTGGCATAAATATCTCACTCGCAATCAAATTCAGCCGATAGCGGAACGGGAAGGCGACTGGAGT
GCCATGTCCGGTTTTCAACAAACCATGCAAATGCTGAATGAGGGCATCGTTCCCACTGCGATGCTGGTTG
CCAACGATCAGATGGCGCTGGGCGCAATGCGCGCCATTACCGAGTCCGGGCTGCGCGTTGGTGCGGATAT
CTCGGTAGTGGGATACGACGATACCGAAGACAGCTCATGTTATATCCCGCCGTTAACCACCATCAAACAG
GATTTTCGCCTGCTGGGGCAAACCAGCGTGGACCGCTTGCTGCAACTCTCTCAGGGCCAGGCGGTGAAGG
GCAATCAGCTGTTGCCCGTCTCACTGGTGAAAAGAAAAACCACCCTGGCGCCCAATACGCAAACCGCCTC
TCCCCGCGCGTTGGCCGATTCATTAATGCAGCTGGCACGACAGGTTTCCCGACTGGAAAGCGGGCAGGCT
GCAAACGACGAAAACTACGCTTTAGTAGCTTAATAACTCTGATAGTGCTAGTGTAGATCTCTACTAGAGC
CAGGCATCAAATAAAACGAAAGGCTCAGTCGAAAGACTGGGCCTTTCGTTTTATCTGTTGTTTGTCGGTG
AACGCTCTCTACTAGAGTCACACTGGCTCACCTTCGGGTGGGCCTTTCTGCGTTTATATACTAGTAGCGG
CCGCTGCAGTGATCTACACTAGCACTATCAGTGCTAAATACATTCAAATATCTATCCGCTCATGAGACAA
TAACCCTGATAAATGCTTCAATAATATTGAAAAAGGAAGAATATGAGTATTCAACATTTCCGTGTCGCCC
TTATTCCCTTTTTTGCGGCATTTTGCCTTCCTGTTTTTGCTCACCCAGAAACGCTGGTGAAAGTAAAAGA
TGCCGAAGATCAGTTGGGTGCACGTGTGGGTTACATCGAACTGGACCTCAACAGCGGTAAGATTCTTGAA
AGTTTTCGCCCCGAAGAACGTTTCCCAATGATGAGCACTTTTAAAGTTCTGCTCTGTGGCGCGGTATTAT
CCCGTATTGACGCCGGGCAAGAGCAACTCGGTCGCCGCATACACTATTCTCAGAATGACTTGGTTGAGTA
CTCACCAGTCACAGAAAAGCATCTTACGGACGGCATGACAGTACGCGAATTATGTAGCGCTGCCATAACC
ATGAGTGATAACACGGCGGCCAACTTACTTCTGACAACGATCGGAGGACCGAAGGAGCTTACCGCTTTTT
TGCACAACATGGGTGATCATGTAACTCGCCTTGATCGTTGGGAACCGGAGCTGAATGAAGCCATACCAAA
CGACGAGCGTGACACCACGATGCCTGTAGCTATGGCAACAACGTTGCGCAAACTCTTAACTGGCGAACTT
CTTACTCTCGCTTCCCGGCAACAATTAATAGACTGGATGGAGGCGGATAAAGTTGCAGGACCACTTCTGC
GCTCGGCCCTTCCGGCTGGCTGGTTTATTGCTGATAAATCTGGAGCCGGTGAGCGTGGGTCCCGCGGTAT
TATTGCAGCCCTGGGGCCAGATGGTAAGCCCTCCCGTATCGTAGTTATCTACACGACGGGGAGCCAGGCA
ACTATGGACGAACGTAATCGCCAGATCGCTGAGATAGGTGCCTCCCTGATTAAGCATTGGTAATAATACT
AGCTCCGGCAAAAAAACGGGCAAGGTGTCACCACCCTGCCCTTTTTCTTTAAAACCGAAAAGATTACTTC
GCGTTTGCCACCTGACGTCTAAGAAAAGGAATATTCAGCAATTTGCCCGTGCCGAAGAAAGGCCCACCCG
TGAAGGTGAGCCAGTGAGTTGATTGCTACGTAATTAGTTAGTTAGCCCTTAGTGACTCGAATTCGCGGCC
GCTTCTAGAGTATAAACGCAGAAAGGCCCACCCGAAGGTGAGCCAGTGTGACTCTAGTAGAGAGCGTTCA
CCGACAAACAACAGATAAAACGAAAGGCCCAGTCTTTCGACTGAGCCTTTCGTTTTATTTGATGCCTGGC
TCTAGTATTATCACTTGTACAGCTCGTCCATGCCGAGAGTGATCCCGGCGGCGGTCACGAACTCCAGCAG
GACCATGTGATCGCGCTTCTCGTTGGGGTCTTTGCTCAGCTTGGACTGGGTGCTCAGGTAGTGGTTGTCG
GGCAGCAGCACGGGGCCGTCGCCGATGGGGGTGTTCTGCTGGTAGTGGTCGGCGAGCTGCACGCCGCCGT
CCTCGATGTTGTGGCGGATCTTGAAGTTGGCCTTGATGCCGTTCTTCTGCTTGTCGGCGGTGATATAGAC
GTTGTCGCTAAAGTAGTTGTACTCCAGCTTGTGCCCCAGGATGTTGCCGTCCTCCTTGAAGTCGATGCCC
TTCAGCTCGATGCGGTTCACCAGGGTGTCGCCCTCGAACTTCACCTCGGCGCGGGTCTTGTAGTTGCCGT
CGTCCTTGAAGAAGATGGTGCGCTCCTGGACGTAGCCTTCGGGCATGGCGGACTTGAAGAAGTCGTGCTG
CTTCATGTGGTCGGGGTAGCGGGCGAAGCACTGCACGCCCCAGGACAGGGTGGTCACGAGGGTGGGCCAG
GGCACGGGCAGCTTGCCGGTGGTGCAGATGAACTTCAGGGTCAGCTTGCCGTAGGTGGCATCGCCCTCGC
CCTCGCCGGACACGCTGAACTTGTGGCCGTTTACGTCGCCGTCCAGCTCGACCAGGATGGGCACCACCCC
GGTGAACAGCTCCTCGCCCTTGCTCACCATCTAGTATTTCTCCTCTTTCTCTAGTAGCTAGCATAATACC
TAGGACTGAGCTAGCTGTAAATACTAGTAGCGGCCGCTGCAGGAGTCACTAAGGGTTAGTTAGTTAGATT
AGCAGAAAGTCAAAAGCCTCCGACCGGAGGCTTTTGACTAAAACTTCCCTTGGGGTTATCATTGGGGCTC
ACTCAAAGGCGGTAATCAGATAAAAAAAATCCTTAGCTTTCGCTAAGGATGATTTCTGCTAGAGCTGTCA
GACCAAGTTTACGAGCTCGCTTGGACTCCTGTTGATAGATCCAGTAATGACCTCAGAACTCCATCTGGAT
TTGTTCAGAACGCTCGGTTGCCGCCGGGCGCTTTTTATTGGTGAGAATCCAAGCACTAGGGACAGTAAGA
CGGGTAAGCCTGTTGATGATACCGCTGCCTTACTGGGTGCATTAGCCAGTCTGAATGACCTGTCACGGGA
TAATCCGAAGTGGCCAGACTGGAAAATCAGAGGGCAGGAACTGCTGAACAGCAAAAAGTCAGATAGCACC
ACATAGCAGACCCGCCATAAAACGCCCTGAGAAGCCCGTGACGGGCTTTTCTTGTATTATGGGTAGTTTC
CTTGCATGAATCCATAAAAGGCGCCTGTAGTGCCATTTACCCCCATTCACTGCCAGAGCCGTGAGCGCAG
CGAACTGAATGTCACGAAAAAGACAGCGACTCAGGTGCCTGATGGTCGGAGACAAAAGGAATATTCAGCG
ATTTGCCCGAGCTTGCGAGGGTGCTACTTAAGCCTTTAGGGTTTTAAGGTCTGTTTTGTAGAGGAGCAAA
CAGCGTTTGCGACATCCTTTTGTAATACTGCGGAACTGACTAAAGTAGTGAGTTATACACAGGGCTGGGA
TCTATTCTTTTTATCTTTTTTTATTCTTTCTTTATTCTATAAATTATAACCACTTGAATATAAACAAAAA
AAACACACAAAGGTCTAGCGGAATTTACAGAGGGTCTAGCAGAATTTACAAGTTTTCCAGCAAAGGTCTA
GCAGAATTTACAGATACCCACAACTCAAAGGAAGAGGACATGTAATTATCATTGACTAGCCCATCTCAAT
TGGTATAGTGATTAAAATCAC
